Addgene plasmid #213943: pAAV_BiPVe3_GCaMP6f
Purpose: AAV construct expressing GCaMP6f driven by PV+ basket cell-targeting enhancer. Alias: pAAV_WDP0003_GCaMP6f
Depositing lab: Gordon Fishell. Publication: An enhancer-AAV toolbox to target and manipulate distinct interneuron subtypes. Furlanis E, Dai M, Leyva Garcia B, Tran T, Vergara J, Pereira A, Gorissen BL, Wills S, Vlachos A, Hairston A, Dwivedi D, Du S, McMahon J, Huang S, Morabito A, Vazquez A, Kim S, Lee AT, Chang EF, Razzaq T, Qazi A, Vargish G, Yuan X, Caccavano A, Hunt S, Chittajallu R, McLean N, Hewitt L, Paranzino E, Rice H, Cummins AC, Plotnikova A, Mohanty A, Tangen AC, Shin JH, Azadi R, Eldridge MAG, Alvarez VA, Averbeck BB, Alyahyay M, Vallejo TR, Soheib M, Vattino LG, MacGregor CP, Chatain CP, Banks E, Olah VJ, Naskar S, Hill S, Liebergall S, Badiani R, Hyde L, Hanley E, Xu Q, Allaway KC, Goldberg EM, Rowan MJM, Nowakowski TJ, Lee S, Favuzzi E, Kaeser PS, Sjulson L, Batista-Brito R, Takesian AE, Ibrahim LA, Iqbal A, Pelkey KA, McBain CJ, Dimidschstein J, Fishell G, Wang Y. Neuron. 2025 May 21;113(10):1525-1547.e15. doi: 10.1016/j.neuron.2025.05.002. PubMed 40403705.
Backbone
  Vector backbone: pAAV-S5E2-dTom-nlsdTom
  Total vector size (bp): 6183
  Vector type: AAV
Growth in bacteria
  Bacterial resistance: Ampicillin, 100 μg/mL
  Growth temperature: 37°C
  Growth strain: NEB Stable
  Copy number: High Copy
Gene/Insert
  Gene/Insert name: GCaMP6f
  Species: Synthetic
  Insert size (bp): 1350
Terms and licenses: Academic/Nonprofit Terms; Industry Terms: Not Available to Industry
Depositor comments: Please visit https://doi.org/10.1101/2024.07.17.603924 for bioRxiv preprint.
How to cite: pAAV_BiPVe3_GCaMP6f was a gift from Gordon Fishell (Addgene plasmid # 213943 ; http://n2t.net/addgene:213943 ; RRID:Addgene_213943) For viral preps, please replace (Addgene plasmid # 213943) in the above sentence with: (Addgene viral prep # 213943-AAV1) or (Addgene viral prep # 213943-PHPeB)
