[The description below was written by a language model from this plasmid's Addgene catalogue record and pLannotate feature annotations shown in this document.]
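Description:
pAAV_BiPVe3_GCaMP6f is a 6,183 bp adeno-associated virus transfer plasmid built on the pAAV-S5E2-dTom-nlsdTom backbone, designed to deliver the genetically encoded calcium indicator GCaMP6f to parvalbumin-positive (PV+) basket cells. It is propagated in bacteria as a high-copy plasmid through a ColE1/pUC-type origin and selected with ampicillin via the β-lactamase gene and its own promoter. An f1 phage origin is also present, along with small remnants of pBR322 bom and rop sequences. A recombination-deficient strain is listed for growth, which is a common precaution for maintaining the repeat-rich AAV inverted terminal repeats.

The expression cassette lies between AAV2 ITRs, which provide the signals for replication and packaging of the genome into AAV capsids. The downstream ITR is annotated in full, whereas the upstream one is detected only as two short fragments. Expression is driven by the BiPVe3 enhancer (alias WDP0003). This element is not annotated in the feature table, but presumably lies in the unannotated stretch between the upstream ITR and the chimeric β-globin/immunoglobulin intron. The record does not name any accompanying minimal promoter. The intron precedes the synthetic GCaMP6f coding sequence, which is followed by a WPRE to enhance transcript stability and expression, and by an SV40 polyadenylation signal; the short large T antigen fragment is part of that SV40-derived region.

The construct belongs to an enhancer-AAV toolbox for targeting distinct interneuron subtypes. It is used to produce recombinant AAV for calcium imaging of activity in PV+ basket cells without relying on transgenic driver lines. The record also notes viral preparations in AAV1 and PHP.eB serotypes.
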