Features (pLannotate 1.2.2; 16 found; start..end, strand, type, name):
     12..39      +  repeat_region  AAV2 ITR (fragment): inverted terminal repeat of adeno-associated virus serotype 2 inverted
     68..95      +  repeat_region  AAV2 ITR (fragment): inverted terminal repeat of adeno-associated virus serotype 2 inverted
    977..1109    +  intron         chimeric intron: chimera between introns from human β-globin and immunoglobulin heavy chain genes
   1136..2488    +  CDS            GCaMP6f: improved fluorescent protein-based calcium sensor (Chen et al., 2013)
   2504..2529    +  misc_feature   MCS (fragment): pBluescript multiple cloning site
   2529..3117    +  misc_feature   WPRE: woodchuck hepatitis virus posttranscriptional regulatory element
   3180..3263    +  CDS            large T antigen (fragment): large T antigen from SV40 (simian virus 40)
   3286..3367    +  polyA_signal   SV40 poly(A) signal: SV40 polyadenylation signal
   3446..3586    +  repeat_region  AAV2 ITR: inverted terminal repeat of adeno-associated virus serotype 2 inverted
   3591..3642    -  misc_feature   bom (fragment): basis of mobility region from pBR322
   3661..4116    +  rep_origin     f1 ori (sequence partly withheld): f1 bacteriophage origin of replication; arrow indicates direction of (+) strand synthesis
   4117..4166    -  misc_feature   bom (fragment): basis of mobility region from pBR322
   4268..4303    -  CDS            rop (fragment): Rop protein, which maintains plasmids at low copy number; rop
   4398..4502    +  promoter       AmpR promoter: bla
   4503..5363    +  CDS            AmpR: β-lactamase; bla; confers resistance to ampicillin, carbenicillin, and related antibiotics
   5534..6122    +  rep_origin     ori: high-copy-number ColE1/pMB1/pBR322/pUC origin of replication
>Addgene plasmid #213943 | pAAV_BiPVe3_GCaMP6f | addgene full sequence | sequence record 421878 | Addgene NGS Result
CCTGCAGGCAGCTGCGCGCTCGCTCGCTCACTGAGGCCGCCCGGGCGTCGGGCGACCTTTGGTCGCCCGG
CCTCAGTGAGCGAGCGAGCGCGCAGAGAGGGAGTGGCCAACTCCATCACTAGGGGTTCCTGCGGCCGCAC
GCGTATCGATAGACCGCTGTTGCAGTATTTCAGGGAACAAGATCAGAATGGTATAGCCTACCTGAAAAAT
AGGCAATCCTTTCAAAATTAAATGCACTTTCTCTTGGGTAGGAGACAAGATAATCTATGATAAGGGAAGA
GAGATGTCTCCAGCTTTTATTTTTTTTCTTGTAATTTGCATTTAAGCCCTGGTAACAGTTTAATATGAAG
GTGACTATGGCAGCTCCATTTATTCAATCTATCAATACTCTGTTGTCACAGGAGGAGCCATGAGGACTTG
AGTGCAGAGGAGGAATCCCCACAAAGCAGTCTTCACTCTTATCATAGCTTCCATGTGCCCTTCTTATTCA
GCAGCTCTCATTAAAGGAACACTATCTTTAGCACAGGGATTCTACTTGACATTGACAAGGACAGGCTCAG
TAGCAAATGGGCCAAAACTATGAATAGGCGATTCACAGCAGAGTAAAATCCAATGGCAGCAGACATAAAA
AGAAGCTCAAAATGACAAACAAGTCAGACAAACACAAATTCAAGTAACAATAAAAAATGGAGCACTGGTT
TGACTCGTACACAAGCAAACAGACACAAACAAAACAAAAGAGTCATTACACCTGGGGCTAAAGACTTCTC
TTATGTATTGCAAAGTGGAAATAAGACCTCCAGGCAAAATGTGAATCGATGTTTAAACTTCCTGCAGCCC
GGGCTGGGCATAAAAGTCAGGGCAGAGCCATCTATTGCTTACATTTGCTTCTAGCCTGCAAGTCGAGGAG
CGCAGCCTTCCAGAAGCAGAGCGCGGCGCCTTAAGCTGCAGAAGTTGGTCGTGAGGCACTGGGCACGTAA
GTATCAAGGTTACAAGACAGGTTTAAGGAGACCAATAGAAACTGGGCTTGTCGAGACAGAGAAGACTCTT
GCGTTTCTGATAGGCACCTATTGGTCTTACTGACATCCACTTTGCCTTTCTCTCCACAGCGAGCTCGCTA
GCGCCCGGTGCCACCATGGGTTCTCATCATCATCATCATCATGGTATGGCTAGCATGACTGGTGGACAGC
AAATGGGTCGGGATCTGTACGACGATGACGATAAGGATCTCGCCACCATGGTCGACTCATCACGTCGTAA
GTGGAATAAGACAGGTCACGCAGTCAGAGCTATAGGTCGGCTGAGCTCACTCGAGAACGTCTATATCAAG
GCCGACAAGCAGAAGAACGGCATCAAGGCGAACTTCAAGATCCGCCACAACATCGAGGACGGCGGCGTGC
AGCTCGCCTACCACTACCAGCAGAACACCCCCATCGGCGACGGCCCCGTGCTGCTGCCCGACAACCACTA
CCTGAGCGTGCAGTCCAAACTTTCGAAAGACCCCAACGAGAAGCGCGATCACATGGTCCTGCTGGAGTTC
GTGACCGCCGCCGGGATCACTCTCGGCATGGACGAGCTGTACAAGGGCGGTACCGGAGGGAGCATGGTGA
GCAAGGGCGAGGAGCTGTTCACCGGGGTGGTGCCCATCCTGGTCGAGCTGGACGGCGACGTAAACGGCCA
CAAGTTCAGCGTGTCCGGCGAGGGTGAGGGCGATGCCACCTACGGCAAGCTGACCCTGAAGTTCATCTGC
ACCACCGGCAAGCTGCCCGTGCCCTGGCCCACCCTCGTGACCACCCTGACCTACGGCGTGCAGTGCTTCA
GCCGCTACCCCGACCACATGAAGCAGCACGACTTCTTCAAGTCCGCCATGCCCGAAGGCTACATCCAGGA
GCGCACCATCTTCTTCAAGGACGACGGCAACTACAAGACCCGCGCCGAGGTGAAGTTCGAGGGCGACACC
CTGGTGAACCGCATCGAGCTGAAGGGCATCGACTTCAAGGAGGACGGCAACATCCTGGGGCACAAGCTGG
AGTACAACCTGCCGGACCAACTGACTGAAGAGCAGATCGCAGAATTTAAAGAGGAATTCTCCCTATTTGA
CAAGGACGGGGATGGGACAATAACAACCAAGGAGCTGGGGACGGTGATGCGGTCTCTGGGGCAGAACCCC
ACAGAAGCAGAGCTGCAGGACATGATCAATGAAGTAGATGCCGACGGTGACGGCACAATCGACTTCCCTG
AGTTCCTGACAATGATGGCAAGAAAAATGAAATACAGGGACACGGAAGAAGAAATTAGAGAAGCGTTCGG
TGTGTTTGATAAGGATGGCAATGGCTACATCAGTGCAGCAGAGCTTCGCCACGTGATGACAAACCTTGGA
GAGAAGTTAACAGATGAAGAGGTTGATGAAATGATCAGGGAAGCAGACATCGATGGGGATGGTCAGGTAA
ACTACGAAGAGTTTGTACAAATGATGACAGCGAAGTGAGGCGCGCCCCTGCAGGGAATTCGATATCAAGC
TTATCGATAATCAACCTCTGGATTACAAAATTTGTGAAAGATTGACTGGTATTCTTAACTATGTTGCTCC
TTTTACGCTATGTGGATACGCTGCTTTAATGCCTTTGTATCATGCTATTGCTTCCCGTATGGCTTTCATT
TTCTCCTCCTTGTATAAATCCTGGTTGCTGTCTCTTTATGAGGAGTTGTGGCCCGTTGTCAGGCAACGTG
GCGTGGTGTGCACTGTGTTTGCTGACGCAACCCCCACTGGTTGGGGCATTGCCACCACCTGTCAGCTCCT
TTCCGGGACTTTCGCTTTCCCCCTCCCTATTGCCACGGCGGAACTCATCGCCGCCTGCCTTGCCCGCTGC
TGGACAGGGGCTCGGCTGTTGGGCACTGACAATTCCGTGGTGTTGTCGGGGAAATCATCGTCCTTTCCTT
GGCTGCTCGCCTATGTTGCCACCTGGATTCTGCGCGGGACGTCCTTCTGCTACGTCCCTTCGGCCCTCAA
TCCAGCGGACCTTCCTTCCCGCGGCCTGCTGCCGGCTCTGCGGCCTCTTCCGCGTCTTCGCCTTCGCCCT
CAGACGAGTCGGATCTCCCTTTGGGCCGCCTCCCCGCATCGATACCGAGCGCTGCTCGAGAGATCTGTGA
TAGCGGCCATCAAGCTGGCCGCGACTCTAGATCATAATCAGCCATACCACATTTGTAGAGGTTTTACTTG
CTTTAAAAAACCTCCCACACCTCCCCCTGAACCTGAAACATAAAATGAATGCAATTGTTGTTGTTAACTT
GTTTATTGCAGCTTATAATGGTTACAAATAAAGCAATAGCATCACAAATTTCACAAATAAAGCATTTTTT
TCACTGCATTCTAGTTGTGGTTTGTCCAAACTCATCAATGTATCAGCTTATCGATACCGCATGCACGTGC
GGACCGAGCGGCCGCAGGAACCCCTAGTGATGGAGTTGGCCACTCCCTCTCTGCGCGCTCGCTCGCTCAC
TGAGGCCGGGCGACCAAAGGTCGCCCGACGCCCGGGCTTTGCCCGGGCGGCCTCAGTGAGCGAGCGAGCG
CGCAGCTGCCTGCAGGGGCGCCTGATGCGGTATTTTCTCCTTACGCATCTGTGCGGTATTTCACACCGCA
TA
[95 nt withheld, positions 3643-3737]
T
[46 nt withheld, positions 3739-3784]
C
[141 nt withheld, positions 3786-3926]
CCTTTGACGTTGGAGTCCACGTTCTTT
[37 nt withheld, positions 3954-3990]
ACTCTATCTCGGGCTATTCTTTTGATTTATAAGGGATTTTGCCGATTTCGGTCTATTGGTTAAAAAATGA
GCTGATTTAACAAAAATTTAACGCGAATTTTAACAAAATATTAACGTTTACAATTTTATGGTGCACTCTC
AGTACAATCTGCTCTGATGCCGCATAGTTAAGCCAGCCCCGACACCCGCCAACACCCGCTGACGCGCCCT
GACGGGCTTGTCTGCTCCCGGCATCCGCTTACAGACAAGCTGTGACCGTCTCCGGGAGCTGCATGTGTCA
GAGGTTTTCACCGTCATCACCGAAACGCGCGAGACGAAAGGGCCTCGTGATACGCCTATTTTTATAGGTT
AATGTCATGATAATAATGGTTTCTTAGACGTCAGGTGGCACTTTTCGGGGAAATGTGCGCGGAACCCCTA
TTTGTTTATTTTTCTAAATACATTCAAATATGTATCCGCTCATGAGACAATAACCCTGATAAATGCTTCA
ATAATATTGAAAAAGGAAGAGTATGAGTATTCAACATTTCCGTGTCGCCCTTATTCCCTTTTTTGCGGCA
TTTTGCCTTCCTGTTTTTGCTCACCCAGAAACGCTGGTGAAAGTAAAAGATGCTGAAGATCAGTTGGGTG
CACGAGTGGGTTACATCGAACTGGATCTCAACAGCGGTAAGATCCTTGAGAGTTTTCGCCCCGAAGAACG
TTTTCCAATGATGAGCACTTTTAAAGTTCTGCTATGTGGCGCGGTATTATCCCGTATTGACGCCGGGCAA
GAGCAACTCGGTCGCCGCATACACTATTCTCAGAATGACTTGGTTGAGTACTCACCAGTCACAGAAAAGC
ATCTTACGGATGGCATGACAGTAAGAGAATTATGCAGTGCTGCCATAACCATGAGTGATAACACTGCGGC
CAACTTACTTCTGACAACGATCGGAGGACCGAAGGAGCTAACCGCTTTTTTGCACAACATGGGGGATCAT
GTAACTCGCCTTGATCGTTGGGAACCGGAGCTGAATGAAGCCATACCAAACGACGAGCGTGACACCACGA
TGCCTGTAGCAATGGCAACAACGTTGCGCAAACTATTAACTGGCGAACTACTTACTCTAGCTTCCCGGCA
ACAATTAATAGACTGGATGGAGGCGGATAAAGTTGCAGGACCACTTCTGCGCTCGGCCCTTCCGGCTGGC
TGGTTTATTGCTGATAAATCTGGAGCCGGTGAGCGTGGGTCTCGCGGTATCATTGCAGCACTGGGGCCAG
ATGGTAAGCCCTCCCGTATCGTAGTTATCTACACGACGGGGAGTCAGGCAACTATGGATGAACGAAATAG
ACAGATCGCTGAGATAGGTGCCTCACTGATTAAGCATTGGTAACTGTCAGACCAAGTTTACTCATATATA
CTTTAGATTGATTTAAAACTTCATTTTTAATTTAAAAGGATCTAGGTGAAGATCCTTTTTGATAATCTCA
TGACCAAAATCCCTTAACGTGAGTTTTCGTTCCACTGAGCGTCAGACCCCGTAGAAAAGATCAAAGGATC
TTCTTGAGATCCTTTTTTTCTGCGCGTAATCTGCTGCTTGCAAACAAAAAAACCACCGCTACCAGCGGTG
GTTTGTTTGCCGGATCAAGAGCTACCAACTCTTTTTCCGAAGGTAACTGGCTTCAGCAGAGCGCAGATAC
CAAATACTGTTCTTCTAGTGTAGCCGTAGTTAGGCCACCACTTCAAGAACTCTGTAGCACCGCCTACATA
CCTCGCTCTGCTAATCCTGTTACCAGTGGCTGCTGCCAGTGGCGATAAGTCGTGTCTTACCGGGTTGGAC
TCAAGACGATAGTTACCGGATAAGGCGCAGCGGTCGGGCTGAACGGGGGGTTCGTGCACACAGCCCAGCT
TGGAGCGAACGACCTACACCGAACTGAGATACCTACAGCGTGAGCTATGAGAAAGCGCCACGCTTCCCGA
AGGGAGAAAGGCGGACAGGTATCCGGTAAGCGGCAGGGTCGGAACAGGAGAGCGCACGAGGGAGCTTCCA
GGGGGAAACGCCTGGTATCTTTATAGTCCTGTCGGGTTTCGCCACCTCTGACTTGAGCGTCGATTTTTGT
GATGCTCGTCAGGGGGGCGGAGCCTATGGAAAAACGCCAGCAACGCGGCCTTTTTACGGTTCCTGGCCTT
TTGCTGGCCTTTTGCTCACATGT
